>Addgene plasmid #55491 | mTFP1-H4-23 | addgene partial sequence | sequence record 124107 | C-ter-GFP 5'-CTCCTCGCCCTTGCTCAC-3'
GGGCCGCGGTACCGTCGACTGCAGAATTCGAAGCTTGAGCTCGAGATC
[309 nt withheld, positions 49-357]
GGTGGCGGCTAGCGGATCTGACGGTTCACTAAACCAGCTCTGCTTATATAGACCTCCCACCGTACACGCC
TACCGCCCATTTGCGTCAATGGGGCGGAGTTGTTACGACATTTTGGAAAGTCCCGTTGATTTTGGTGCCA
AAACAAACTCCCATTGACGTCAATGGGGTGGAGACTTGGAAATCCCCGTGAGTCAAACCGCTATCCACGC
CCATTGATGTACTGCCAAAACCGCATCACCATGGTAATAGCGATGACTAATACGTAGATGTACTGCCAAG
TAGGAAAGTCCCATAAGGTCATGTACTGGGCATAATGCCAGGCGGGCCATTTACCGTCATTGACGTCAAT
AGGGGGCGTACTTGGCATATGATACACTTGATGTACTGCCAAGTGGGCAGTTTACCGTAAATACTCCACC
CATTGACGTCAATGGAAAGTCCCTATTGGCGTTACTATGGGAACATACGTCATTATTGACGTCAATGGGC
GGGGGTCGTTGGGCGGTCAGCCAGGCGGGCCATTTACCGTAAGTTATGTAACG
