>Addgene plasmid #55491 | mTFP1-H4-23 | depositor partial sequence | sequence record 124108 | Insert
GACGTCAGATCCGCTAGCCGCCACC
[309 nt withheld, positions 26-334]
GATCTCGAGCTCAAGCTTCGAATTCTGCAGTCGACGGTACCGCGGCCCCGGGATCCACCGGTCGCCACCA
TGGTGAGCAAGGGCGAGGAGACCACAATGGGCGTAATCAAGCCCGACATGAAGATCAAGCTGAAGATGGA
GGGCAACGTGAATGGCCACGCCTTCGTGATCGAGGGCGAGGGCGAGGGCAAGCCCTACGACGGCACCAAC
ACCATCAACCTGGAGGTGAAGGAGGGAGCCCCCCTGCCCTTCTCCTACGACATTCTGACCACCGCGTTCG
CCTACGGCAACAGGGCCTTCACCAAGTACCCCGACGACATCCCCAACTACTTCAAGCAGTCCTTCCCCGA
GGGCTACTCTTGGGAGCGCACCATGACCTTCGAGGACAAGGGCATCGTGAAGGTGAAGTCCGACATCTCC
ATGGAGGAGGACTCCTTCATCTACGAGATACACCTCAAGGGCGAGAACTTCCCCCCCAACGGCCCCGTGA
TGCAGAAGAAGACCACCGGCTGGGACGCCTCCACCGAGAGGATGTACGTGCGCGACGGCGTGCTGAAGGG
CGACGTCAAGCACAAGCTGCTGCTGGAGGGCGGCGGCCACCACCGCGTTGACTTCAAGACCATCTACAGG
GCCAAGAAGGCGGTGAAGCTGCCCGACTATCACTTTGTGGACCACCGCATCGAGATCCTGAACCACGACA
AGGACTACAACAAGGTGACCGTTTACGAGAGCGCCGTGGCCCGCAACTCCACCGACGGCATGGACGAGCT
GTACAAGTAAGCGGCCGCGACTCTAGATCATAATCAGCCATACCACATTG
