[The description below was written by a language model from this plasmid's Addgene catalogue record.]
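Description:
mTFP1-H4-23 is a mammalian expression plasmid that produces human histone H4 (the HIST1H4J gene product) fused to the monomeric teal fluorescent protein mTFP1. The backbone is an mTFP1 fusion vector of about 4.75 kb before the insert is added. It is maintained in E. coli as a high-copy plasmid under kanamycin selection. For mammalian cells it carries a neomycin resistance marker, so stable transfectants can be selected with G418. The record does not include a feature table, so the origin of replication, the linker between the two proteins and the exact polyadenylation signal are not documented. The listed 3′ sequencing primer does suggest an SV40 polyadenylation region downstream of the coding sequence.

Expression is driven by the CMV promoter, which gives strong constitutive transcription in most mammalian cell lines. The fluorescent protein is recorded as a C-terminal tag supplied by the backbone, so H4 sits upstream and mTFP1 follows it in the same reading frame. The meaning of the "23" in the name is not explained in the record. Because histone H4 is a core nucleosome component, the fusion is incorporated into chromatin and labels the nucleus, matching the stated localization of nucleus/histones. mTFP1 is a monomeric cyan-teal variant derived from a Clavularia fluorescent protein, with recorded excitation and emission maxima of 462 and 492 nm. The construct is used as a chromatin and nuclear marker for live- or fixed-cell fluorescence imaging, for example to follow nuclear morphology, or as the teal channel in multicolour experiments.
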