Addgene plasmid #55491: mTFP1-H4-23
Purpose: Localization: Nucleus/Histones, Excitation: 462, Emission: 492
Depositing lab: Michael Davidson. Depositing organization: Florida State University, Tallahassee. Publication: Hue-shifted monomeric variants of Clavularia cyan fluorescent protein: identification of the molecular determinants of color and applications in fluorescence imaging. Ai HW, Olenych SG, Wong P, Davidson MW, Campbell RE. BMC Biol. 2008 Mar 6;6:13. doi: 10.1186/1741-7007-6-13. PubMed 18325109.
Backbone
  Vector backbone: mTFP1
  Backbone size w/o insert (bp): 4750
  Vector type: Mammalian Expression
  Selectable markers: Neomycin (select with G418)
Growth in bacteria
  Bacterial resistance: Kanamycin, 50 μg/mL
  Growth temperature: 37°C
  Growth strain: DH5alpha
  Copy number: High Copy
Gene/Insert
  Gene/Insert name: H4 (alt names: Human Histone H4; NM_021968.3)
  Species: H. sapiens (human)
  Entrez Gene: HIST1H4J (a.k.a. H4/e, H4F2iv, H4FE, dJ160A22.2)
  Promoter: CMV
  Tag / fusion protein: mTFP1 (C terminal on backbone)
  Cloning method: Unknown
  Sequencing primers: 5′ CMV-F; 3′ SV40pA-R
Terms and licenses: Academic/Nonprofit Terms; Industry Terms: Not Available to Industry
Depositor comments: H. sapiens (human) Histone H4. Excitation = 462; Emission = 492
How to cite: mTFP1-H4-23 was a gift from Michael Davidson (Addgene plasmid # 55491 ; http://n2t.net/addgene:55491 ; RRID:Addgene_55491)
